>Addgene plasmid #87955 | pTER GAMMA-TUBULIN shRNA Human | addgene full sequence | sequence record 178204 | Addgene NGS Result
GAGATCCCCCGGGCTGCAGGAATTCGAACGCTGACGTCATCAACCCGCTCCAAGGAATCGCGGGCCCAGT
GTCACTAGGCGGGAACACCCAGCGCGCGTGCGCCCTGGCAGGAAGATGGCTGTGAGGGACAGGGGAGTGG
CGCCCTGCAATATTTGCATGTCGCTATGTGTTCTGGGAAATCACCATAAACGTGAAATGTCTTTGGATTT
GGGAATCTTATAAGTTCCCTATCAGTGATAGAGATCCCGGAGGACATGTTCAAGGACTTCAAGAGAGTCC
TTGAACATGTCCTCCTTTTTGGAAAAGCTTGGTACCGAGCTCGGATCCACTAGTCCAGTGTGGTGGAATT
CTGCAGATATCCAGCACAGTGGCGGCCGCTCGAGTCTAGAGGGCCCGTTTAAACCCGCTGATCAGCCTCG
ACTGTGCCTTCTAGTTGCCAGCCATCTGTTGTTTGCCCCTCCCCCGTGCCTTCCTTGACCCTGGAAGGTG
CCACTCCCACTGTCCTTTCCTAATAAAATGAGGAAATTGCATCGCATTGTCTGAGTAGGTGTCATTCTAT
TCTGGGGGGTGGGGTGGGGCAGGACAGCAAGGGGGAGGATTGGGAAGACAATAGCAGGCATGCTGGGGAT
GCGGTGGGCTCTATGGCTTCTGAGGCGGAAAGAACCAGCTGGGGCTCTAGGGGGTATCCCC
[124 nt withheld, positions 692-815]
C
[91 nt withheld, positions 817-907]
A
[49 nt withheld, positions 909-957]
CCTTTGACGTTGGAGTCCACGTTCTTT
[37 nt withheld, positions 985-1021]
ACCCTATCTCGGTCTATTCTTTTGATTTATAAGGGATTTTGCCGATTTCGGCCTATTGGTTAAAAAATGA
GCTGATTTAACAAAAATTTAACGCGAATTAATTCTGTGGAATGTGTGTCAGTTAGGGTGTGGAAAGTCCC
CAGGCTCCCCAGCAGGCAGAAGTATGCAAAGCATGCATCTCAATTAGTCAGCAACCAGGTGTGGAAAGTC
CCCAGGCTCCCCAGCAGGCAGAAGTATGCAAAGCATGCATCTCAATTAGTCAGCAACCATAGTCCCGCCC
CTAACTCCGCCCATCCCGCCCCTAACTCCGCCCAGTTCCGCCCATTCTCCGCCCCATGGCTGACTAATTT
TTTTTATTTATGCAGAGGCCGAGGCCGCCTCTGCCTCTGAGCTATTCCAGAAGTAGTGAGGAGGCTTTTT
TGGAGGCCTAGGCTTTTGCAAAAAGCTCCCGGGAGCTTGTATATCCATTTTCGGATCTGATCAGCACGTG
TTGACAATTAATCATCGGCATAGTATATCGGCATAGTATAATACGACAAGGTGAGGAACTAAACCATGGC
CAAGTTGACCAGTGCCGTTCCGGTGCTCACCGCGCGCGACGTCGCCGGAGCGGTCGAGTTCTGGACCGAC
CGGCTCGGGTTCTCCCGGGACTTCGTGGAGGACGACTTCGCCGGTGTGGTCCGGGACGACGTGACCCTGT
TCATCAGCGCGGTCCAGGACCAGGTGGTGCCGGACAACACCCTGGCCTGGGTGTGGGTGCGCGGCCTGGA
CGAGCTGTACGCCGAGTGGTCGGAGGTCGTGTCCACGAACTTCCGGGACGCCTCCGGGCCGGCCATGACC
GAGATCGGCGAGCAGCCGTGGGGGCGGGAGTTCGCCCTGCGCGACCCGGCCGGCAACTGCGTGCACTTCG
TGGCCGAGGAGCAGGACTGACACGTGCTACGAGATTTCGATTCCACCGCCGCCTTCTATGAAAGGTTGGG
CTTCGGAATCGTTTTCCGGGACGCCGGCTGGATGATCCTCCAGCGCGGGGATCTCATGCTGGAGTTCTTC
GCCCACCCCAACTTGTTTATTGCAGCTTATAATGGTTACAAATAAAGCAATAGCATCACAAATTTCACAA
ATAAAGCATTTTTTTCACTGCATTCTAGTTGTGGTTTGTCCAAACTCATCAATGTATCTTATCATGTCTG
TATACCGTCGACCTCTAGCTAGAGCTTGGCGTAATCATGGTCATAGCTGTTTCCTGTGTGAAATTGTTAT
CCGCTCACAATTCCACACAACATACGAGCCGGAAGCATAAAGTGTAAAGCCTGGGGTGCCTAATGAGTGA
GCTAACTCACATTAATTGCGTTGCGCTCACTGCCCGCTTTCCAGTCGGGAAACCTGTCGTGCCAGCTGCA
TTAATGAATCGGCCAACGCGCGGGGAGAGGCGGTTTGCGTATTGGGCGCTCTTCCGCTTCCTCGCTCACT
GACTCGCTGCGCTCGGTCGTTCGGCTGCGGCGAGCGGTATCAGCTCACTCAAAGGCGGTAATACGGTTAT
CCACAGAATCAGGGGATAACGCAGGAAAGAACATGTGAGCAAAAGGCCAGCAAAAGGCCAGGAACCGTAA
AAAGGCCGCGTTGCTGGCGTTTTTCCATAGGCTCCGCCCCCCTGACGAGCATCACAAAAATCGACGCTCA
AGTCAGAGGTGGCGAAACCCGACAGGACTATAAAGATACCAGGCGTTTCCCCCTGGAAGCTCCCTCGTGC
GCTCTCCTGTTCCGACCCTGCCGCTTACCGGATACCTGTCCGCCTTTCTCCCTTCGGGAAGCGTGGCGCT
TTCTCATAGCTCACGCTGTAGGTATCTCAGTTCGGTGTAGGTCGTTCGCTCCAAGCTGGGCTGTGTGCAC
GAACCCCCCGTTCAGCCCGACCGCTGCGCCTTATCCGGTAACTATCGTCTTGAGTCCAACCCGGTAAGAC
ACGACTTATCGCCACTGGCAGCAGCCACTGGTAACAGGATTAGCAGAGCGAGGTATGTAGGCGGTGCTAC
AGAGTTCTTGAAGTGGTGGCCTAACTACGGCTACACTAGAAGAACAGTATTTGGTATCTGCGCTCTGCTG
AAGCCAGTTACCTTCGGAAAAAGAGTTGGTAGCTCTTGATCCGGCAAACAAACCACCGCTGGTAGCGGTG
GTTTTTTTGTTTGCAAGCAGCAGATTACGCGCAGAAAAAAAGGATCTCAAGAAGATCCTTTGATCTTTTC
TACGGGGTCTGACGCTCAGTGGAACGAAAACTCACGTTAAGGGATTTTGGTCATGAGATTATCAAAAAGG
ATCTTCACCTAGATCCTTTTAAATTAAAAATGAAGTTTTAAATCAATCTAAAGTATATATGAGTAAACTT
GGTCTGACAGTTACCAATGCTTAATCAGTGAGGCACCTATCTCAGCGATCTGTCTATTTCGTTCATCCAT
AGTTGCCTGACTCCCCGTCGTGTAGATAACTACGATACGGGAGGGCTTACCATCTGGCCCCAGTGCTGCA
ATGATACCGCGAGACCCACGCTCACCGGCTCCAGATTTATCAGCAATAAACCAGCCAGCCGGAAGGGCCG
AGCGCAGAAGTGGTCCTGCAACTTTATCCGCCTCCATCCAGTCTATTAATTGTTGCCGGGAAGCTAGAGT
AAGTAGTTCGCCAGTTAATAGTTTGCGCAACGTTGTTGCCATTGCTACAGGCATCGTGGTGTCACGCTCG
TCGTTTGGTATGGCTTCATTCAGCTCCGGTTCCCAACGATCAAGGCGAGTTACATGATCCCCCATGTTGT
GCAAAAAAGCGGTTAGCTCCTTCGGTCCTCCGATCGTTGTCAGAAGTAAGTTGGCCGCAGTGTTATCACT
CATGGTTATGGCAGCACTGCATAATTCTCTTACTGTCATGCCATCCGTAAGATGCTTTTCTGTGACTGGT
GAGTACTCAACCAAGTCATTCTGAGAATAGTGTATGCGGCGACCGAGTTGCTCTTGCCCGGCGTCAATAC
GGGATAATACCGCGCCACATAGCAGAACTTTAAAAGTGCTCATCATTGGAAAACGTTCTTCGGGGCGAAA
ACTCTCAAGGATCTTACCGCTGTTGAGATCCAGTTCGATGTAACCCACTCGTGCACCCAACTGATCTTCA
GCATCTTTTACTTTCACCAGCGTTTCTGGGTGAGCAAAAACAGGAAGGCAAAATGCCGCAAAAAAGGGAA
TAAGGGCGACACGGAAATGTTGAATACTCATACTCTTCCTTTTTCAATATTATTGAAGCATTTATCAGGG
TTATTGTCTCATGAGCGGATACATATTTGAATGTATTTAGAAAAATAAACAAATAGGGGTTCCGCGCACA
TTTCCCCGAAAAGTGCCACCTGACGTCGACGGATCGG
Features (pLannotate 1.2.2; 18 found; start..end, strand, type, name):
      3..27      +  misc_feature   MCS (fragment): pBluescript multiple cloning site
     26..227     +  promoter       H1 promoter (fragment): human H1 RNA promoter
    226..245     +  promoter       PLtetO-1 promoter (fragment): modified phage lambda PL promoter with tet operator sites (Lutz and Bujard, 1997)
    422..646     +  polyA_signal   bGH poly(A) signal: bovine growth hormone polyadenylation signal
    650..671     +  promoter       SV40 promoter (fragment): SV40 enhancer and early promoter
    692..1120    +  rep_origin     f1 ori (sequence partly withheld): f1 bacteriophage origin of replication; arrow indicates direction of (+) strand synthesis
   1134..1463    +  promoter       SV40 promoter: SV40 enhancer and early promoter
   1511..1558    +  promoter       EM7 promoter: synthetic bacterial promoter&nbsp
   1577..1951    +  CDS            BleoR: antibiotic-binding protein; Sh ble from Streptoalloteichus hindustanus; confers resistance to bleomycin, phleomycin, and Zeocin™
   1961..2086    +  CDS            ble (fragment): BLE_KLEPN - Experimental evidence at protein level: Swiss-Prot protein existence level 1. Binding protein with a strong affinity to the bleomycin family of antibiotics. Binds to CL990; an antimitotic-antibiotic compound. From Klebsiella pneumoniae.
   2081..2202    +  polyA_signal   SV40 poly(A) signal: SV40 polyadenylation signal
   2275..2291    -  protein_bind   lac operator: The lac repressor binds to the lac operator to inhibit transcription in E. coli. This inhibition can be relieved by adding lactose or isopropyl-β-D-thiogalactopyranoside (IPTG). lac repressor encoded by lacI
   2299..2329    -  promoter       lac promoter: promoter for the E. coli lac operon
   2344..2365    -  protein_bind   CAP binding site: CAP binding activates transcription in the presence of cAMP. E. coli catabolite activator protein
   2378..2470    -  CDS            lacI (fragment): lac repressor; lacI; The lac repressor binds to the lac operator to inhibit transcription in E. coli. This inhibition can be relieved by adding lactose or isopropyl-β-D-thiogalactopyranoside (IPTG).
   2653..3241    -  rep_origin     ori: high-copy-number ColE1/pMB1/pBR322/pUC origin of replication
   3412..4272    -  CDS            AmpR: β-lactamase; bla; confers resistance to ampicillin, carbenicillin, and related antibiotics
   4273..4377    -  promoter       AmpR promoter: bla
