[The description below was written by a language model from this plasmid's Addgene catalogue record and pLannotate feature annotations shown in this document.]
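Description:
pTER GAMMA-TUBULIN shRNA Human is a mammalian RNA-interference plasmid built on the pTER backbone and intended to reduce gamma-tubulin expression in human cells. The hairpin is listed as targeting both TUBG1 and TUBG2. It is driven by a human H1 RNA polymerase III promoter. Immediately downstream of this promoter the annotation picks up a short tet operator-containing segment (called as a PLtetO-1 fragment). This is consistent with an H1 promoter carrying a tet operator, an arrangement that allows doxycycline-regulated shRNA transcription in cells expressing the Tet repressor and constitutive expression in cells lacking it. The hairpin itself is not annotated, but it presumably sits in the unannotated interval between the operator and the bovine growth hormone polyadenylation signal.

For stable selection in mammalian cells, an SV40 enhancer/early promoter drives the Sh ble gene (BleoR), which confers Zeocin resistance and is terminated by an SV40 poly(A) signal. The synthetic EM7 promoter upstream of the same coding sequence also allows its expression in bacteria. Propagation in E. coli relies on a high-copy ColE1/pUC-type origin and a beta-lactamase gene for ampicillin selection. An f1 origin and remnants of the lac promoter/operator region are also present from the parental vector.

One field is inconsistent with the rest of the record. The mutation entry describes an shRNA-resistant gamma-tubulin gene with two C-to-T changes, but the 4.4 kb sequence has no annotated tubulin coding sequence. That note most likely refers to a companion rescue construct rather than to this plasmid. The construct is used for knockdown studies of gamma-tubulin function, such as its role in centrosome duplication.
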