Addgene plasmid #87955: pTER GAMMA-TUBULIN shRNA Human
Purpose: reduced the expression of gamma-tubulin in human cells
Depositing lab: Maria Alvarado-Kristensson & Ana Carrera. Depositing organization: Centro Nacional de Biotecnologia (CNB). Publication: SADB phosphorylation of gamma-tubulin regulates centrosome duplication. Alvarado-Kristensson M, Rodriguez MJ, Silio V, Valpuesta JM, Carrera AC. Nat Cell Biol. 2009 Sep;11(9):1081-92. doi: 10.1038/ncb1921. Epub 2009 Aug 2. PubMed 19648910.
Backbone
  Vector backbone: pTER
  Backbone manufacturer: A gift from Dr. Marc van de Wetering
  Vector type: Mammalian Expression
  Selectable markers: Zeocin
Growth in bacteria
  Bacterial resistance: Ampicillin, 100 μg/mL
  Growth temperature: 37°C
  Growth strain: DH5alpha
  Copy number: High Copy
Gene/Insert
  Gene/Insert name: sh gamma-tubulin
  gRNA/shRNA sequence: TUBG1 and TUBG2
  Species: H. sapiens (human)
  Insert size (bp): 345
  Mutation: The protein is a sh-gamma-tubulin resistant gene. C 1236 and 1242 are mutated to T
  GenBank ID: NM_001070.4
  Entrez Gene: TUBG1 (a.k.a. CDCBM4, GCP-1, TUBG, TUBGCP1)
  Tag / fusion protein: No-tag
Terms and licenses: Academic/Nonprofit Terms; Industry Terms: Not Available to Industry
How to cite: pTER GAMMA-TUBULIN shRNA Human was a gift from Maria Alvarado-Kristensson & Ana Carrera (Addgene plasmid # 87955 ; http://n2t.net/addgene:87955 ; RRID:Addgene_87955)
