>Addgene plasmid #87955 | pTER GAMMA-TUBULIN shRNA Human | depositor partial sequence | sequence record 171546 | pTER GAMMA-TUBULIN shRNA Human sequence 63 bps
GATCCCGGAGGACATGTTCAAGGACTTCAAGAGAGTCCTTGAACATGTCCTCCTTTTTGGAAA
